>Addgene plasmid #219072 | SFFV-CREB5-Brd 100 | addgene full sequence | sequence record 473294 | Addgene NGS Result
ATTTATGCAGAGGCCGAGGCCGCCTCGGCCTCTGAGCTATTCCAGAAGTAGTGAGGAGGCTTTTTTGGAG
GCCTAGGGACGTACCCAATTCGCCCTATAGTGAGTCGTATTACGCGCGCTCACTGGCCGTCGTTTTACAA
CGTCGTGACTGGGAAAACCCTGGCGTTACCCAACTTAATCGCCTTGCAGCACATCCCCCTTTCGCCAGCT
GGCGTAATAGCGAAGAGGCCCGCACCGATCGCCCTTCCCAACAGTTGCGCAGCCTGAATGGCGAATGGG
[124 nt withheld, positions 280-403]
C
[91 nt withheld, positions 405-495]
A
[49 nt withheld, positions 497-545]
CCTTTGACGTTGGAGTCCACGTTCTTT
[37 nt withheld, positions 573-609]
ACCCTATCTCGGTCTATTCTTTTGATTTATAAGGGATTTTGCCGATTTCGGCCTATTGGTTAAAAAATGA
GCTGATTTAACAAAAATTTAACGCGAATTTTAACAAAATATTAACGCTTACAATTTAGGTGGCACTTTTC
GGGGAAATGTGCGCGGAACCCCTATTTGTTTATTTTTCTAAATACATTCAAATATGTATCCGCTCATGAG
ACAATAACCCTGATAAATGCTTCAATAATATTGAAAAAGGAAGAGTATGAGTATTCAACATTTCCGTGTC
GCCCTTATTCCCTTTTTTGCGGCATTTTGCCTTCCTGTTTTTGCTCACCCAGAAACGCTGGTGAAAGTAA
AAGATGCTGAAGATCAGTTGGGTGCACGAGTGGGTTACATCGAACTGGATCTCAACAGCGGTAAGATCCT
TGAGAGTTTTCGCCCCGAAGAACGTTTTCCAATGATGAGCACTTTTAAAGTTCTGCTATGTGGCGCGGTA
TTATCCCGTATTGACGCCGGGCAAGAGCAACTCGGTCGCCGCATACACTATTCTCAGAATGACTTGGTTG
AGTACTCACCAGTCACAGAAAAGCATCTTACGGATGGCATGACAGTAAGAGAATTATGCAGTGCTGCCAT
AACCATGAGTGATAACACTGCGGCCAACTTACTTCTGACAACGATCGGAGGACCGAAGGAGCTAACCGCT
TTTTTGCACAACATGGGGGATCATGTAACTCGCCTTGATCGTTGGGAACCGGAGCTGAATGAAGCCATAC
CAAACGACGAGCGTGACACCACGATGCCTGTAGCAATGGCAACAACGTTGCGCAAACTATTAACTGGCGA
ACTACTTACTCTAGCTTCCCGGCAACAATTAATAGACTGGATGGAGGCGGATAAAGTTGCAGGACCACTT
CTGCGCTCGGCCCTTCCGGCTGGCTGGTTTATTGCTGATAAATCTGGAGCCGGTGAGCGTGGGTCTCGCG
GTATCATTGCAGCACTGGGGCCAGATGGTAAGCCCTCCCGTATCGTAGTTATCTACACGACGGGGAGTCA
GGCAACTATGGATGAACGAAATAGACAGATCGCTGAGATAGGTGCCTCACTGATTAAGCATTGGTAACTG
TCAGACCAAGTTTACTCATATATACTTTAGATTGATTTAAAACTTCATTTTTAATTTAAAAGGATCTAGG
TGAAGATCCTTTTTGATAATCTCATGACCAAAATCCCTTAACGTGAGTTTTCGTTCCACTGAGCGTCAGA
CCCCGTAGAAAAGATCAAAGGATCTTCTTGAGATCCTTTTTTTCTGCGCGTAATCTGCTGCTTGCAAACA
AAAAAACCACCGCTACCAGCGGTGGTTTGTTTGCCGGATCAAGAGCTACCAACTCTTTTTCCGAAGGTAA
CTGGCTTCAGCAGAGCGCAGATACCAAATACTGTTCTTCTAGTGTAGCCGTAGTTAGGCCACCACTTCAA
GAACTCTGTAGCACCGCCTACATACCTCGCTCTGCTAATCCTGTTACCAGTGGCTGCTGCCAGTGGCGAT
AAGTCGTGTCTTACCGGGTTGGACTCAAGACGATAGTTACCGGATAAGGCGCAGCGGTCGGGCTGAACGG
GGGGTTCGTGCACACAGCCCAGCTTGGAGCGAACGACCTACACCGAACTGAGATACCTACAGCGTGAGCT
ATGAGAAAGCGCCACGCTTCCCGAAGGGAGAAAGGCGGACAGGTATCCGGTAAGCGGCAGGGTCGGAACA
GGAGAGCGCACGAGGGAGCTTCCAGGGGGAAACGCCTGGTATCTTTATAGTCCTGTCGGGTTTCGCCACC
TCTGACTTGAGCGTCGATTTTTGTGATGCTCGTCAGGGGGGCGGAGCCTATGGAAAAACGCCAGCAACGC
GGCCTTTTTACGGTTCCTGGCCTTTTGCTGGCCTTTTGCTCACATGTTCTTTCCTGCGTTATCCCCTGAT
TCTGTGGATAACCGTATTACCGCCTTTGAGTGAGCTGATACCGCTCGCCGCAGCCGAACGACCGAGCGCA
GCGAGTCAGTGAGCGAGGAAGCGGAAGAGCGCCCAATACGCAAACCGCCTCTCCCCGCGCGTTGGCCGAT
TCATTAATGCAGCTGGCACGACAGGTTTCCCGACTGGAAAGCGGGCAGTGAGCGCAACGCAATTAATGTG
AGTTAGCTCACTCATTAGGCACCCCAGGCTTTACACTTTATGCTTCCGGCTCGTATGTTGTGTGGAATTG
TGAGCGGATAACAATTTCACACAGGAAACAGCTATGACCATGATTACGCCAAGCGCGCAATTAACCCTCA
CTAAAGGGAACAAAAGCTGGAGCTGCAAGCTTAATGTAGTCTTATGCAATACTCTTGTAGTCTTGCAACA
TGGTAACGATGAGTTAGCAACATGCCTTACAAGGAGAGAAAAAGCACCGTGCATGCCGATTGGTGGAAGT
AAGGTGGTACGATCGTGCCTTATTAGGAAGGCAACAGACGGGTCTGACATGGATTGGACGAACCACTGAA
TTGCCGCATTGCAGAGATATTGTATTTAAGTGCCTAGCTCGATACATAAACGGGTCTCTCTGGTTAGACC
AGATCTGAGCCTGGGAGCTCTCTGGCTAACTAGGGAACCCACTGCTTAAGCCTCAATAAAGCTTGCCTTG
AGTGCTTCAAGTAGTGTGTGCCCGTCTGTTGTGTGACTCTGGTAACTAGAGATCCCTCAGACCCTTTTAG
TCAGTGTGGAAAATCTCTAGCAGTGGCGCCCGAACAGGGACTTGAAAGCGAAAGGGAAACCAGAGGAGCT
CTCTCGACGCAGGACTCGGCTTGCTGAAGCGCGCACGGCAAGAGGCGAGGGGCGGCGACTGGTGAGTACG
CCAAAAATTTTGACTAGCGGAGGCTAGAAGGAGAGAGATGGGTGCGAGAGCGTCAGTATTAAGCGGGGGA
GAATTAGATCGCGATGGGAAAAAATTCGGTTAAGGCCAGGGGGAAAGAAAAAATATAAATTAAAACATAT
AGTATGGGCAAGCAGGGAGCTAGAACGATTCGCAGTTAATCCTGGCCTGTTAGAAACATCAGAAGGCTGT
AGACAAATACTGGGACAGCTACAACCATCCCTTCAGACAGGATCAGAAGAACTTAGATCATTATATAATA
CAGTAGCAACCCTCTATTGTGTGCATCAAAGGATAGAGATAAAAGACACCAAGGAAGCTTTAGACAAGAT
AGAGGAAGAGCAAAACAAAAGTAAGACCACCGCACAGCAAGCGGCCGCTGATCTTCAGACCTGGAGGAGG
AGATATGAGGGACAATTGGAGAAGTGAATTATATAAATATAAAGTAGTAAAAATTGAACCATTAGGAGTA
GCACCCACCAAGGCAAAGAGAAGAGTGGTGCAGAGAGAAAAAAGAGCAGTGGGAATAGGAGCTTTGTTCC
TTGGGTTCTTGGGAGCAGCAGGAAGCACTATGGGCGCAGCGTCAATGACGCTGACGGTACAGGCCAGACA
ATTATTGTCTGGTATAGTGCAGCAGCAGAACAATTTGCTGAGGGCTATTGAGGCGCAACAGCATCTGTTG
CAACTCACAGTCTGGGGCATCAAGCAGCTCCAGGCAAGAATCCTGGCTGTGGAAAGATACCTAAAGGATC
AACAGCTCCTGGGGATTTGGGGTTGCTCTGGAAAACTCATTTGCACCACTGCTGTGCCTTGGAATGCTAG
TTGGAGTAATAAATCTCTGGAACAGATTTGGAATCACACGACCTGGATGGAGTGGGACAGAGAAATTAAC
AATTACACAAGCTTAATACACTCCTTAATTGAAGAATCGCAAAACCAGCAAGAAAAGAATGAACAAGAAT
TATTGGAATTAGATAAATGGGCAAGTTTGTGGAATTGGTTTAACATAACAAATTGGCTGTGGTATATAAA
ATTATTCATAATGATAGTAGGAGGCTTGGTAGGTTTAAGAATAGTTTTTGCTGTACTTTCTATAGTGAAT
AGAGTTAGGCAGGGATATTCACCATTATCGTTTCAGACCCACCTCCCAACCCCGAGGGGACCCGACAGGC
CCGAAGGAATAGAAGAAGAAGGTGGAGAGAGAGACAGAGACAGATCCATTCGATTAGTGAACGGATCTCG
ACGGTATCGGTTAACTTTTAAAAGAAAAGGGGGGATTGGGGGGTACAGTGCAGGGGAAAGAATAGTAGAC
ATAATAGCAACAGACATACAAACTAAAGAATTACAAAAACAAATTACAAAAATTCAAAATTTTATCGATC
ACGAGACTAGCCTCGAGCTGGCTGCAGTAACGCCATTTTGCAAGGCATGGAAAAATACCAAACCAAGAAT
AGAGAAGTTCAGATCAAGGGCGGGTACATGAAAATAGCTAACGTTGGGCCAAACAGGATATCTGCGGTGA
GCAGTTTCGGCCCCGGCCCGGGGCCAAGAACAGATGGTCACCGCAGTTTCGGCCCCGGCCCGAGGCCAAG
AACAGATGGTCCCCAGATATGGCCCAACCCTCAGCAGTTTCTTAAGACCCATCAGATGTTTCCAGGCTCC
CCCAAGGACCTGAAATGACCCTGCGCCTTATTTGAATTAACCAATCAGCCTGCTTCTCGCTTCTGTTCGC
GCGCTTCTGCTTCCCGAGCTCTATAAAAGAGCTCACAACCCCTCACTCGGCGCGCCAGTCCTCCGACAGA
CTGAGTCGGCCGGTCGAATCAAGCTTATCGATACCGTCGACGGATCCGCTAGCCCGCGGTTCGAAATGTT
CTGCACCTCAGGAGGGAATTCAGCCTCAGTGATGTCCATGAGGCCTGTCCCAGGCTCTCTATCTTCTCTG
CTACATCTCCACAACAGACAGAGACAGCCCATGCCAGCCTCCATGCCTGGGACCCTGCCCAACCCTACAA
TGCCAGGATCTTCCGCCGTCTTGATGCCAATGGAGCGACAAATGTCAGTGAACTCCAGCATCATGGGGAT
GCAAGGTCCAAATCTCAGCAACCCCTGTGCTTCTCCCCAGGTCCAGCCAATGCATTCAGAAGCCAAAATG
AGGTTGAAGGCTGCATTGACTCACCACCCTGCTGCCATGTCAAATGGGAACATGAACACCATGGGACACA
TGATGGAGATGATGGGCTCCCGGCAGGACCAGACGCCACACCATCACATGCACTCGCACCCGCATCAGCA
CCAGACACTGCCACCCCATCACCCTTACCCACACCAGCACCAGCACCCAGCACACCATCCTCACCCTCAA
CCCCATCACCAGCAGAACCATCCACATCACCACTCCCATTCCCACCTTCATGCACACCCAGCACATCACC
AGACCTCGCCACATCCGCCCCTGCACACCGGCAACCAAGCACAGGTTTCACCAGCAACACAACAGATGCA
GCCAACCCAGACAATACAGCCACCCCAGCCCACAGGGGGGCGCCGGCGAAGGGTGGTAGACGAGGATCCG
GACGAGAGGCGGCGGAAATTTCTGGAACGGAACCGGGCAGCTGCCACCCGCTGCAGACAGAAGAGGAAGG
TCTGGGTGATGTCATTGGAAAAGAAAGCAGAAGAACTCACCCAGACAAACATGCAGCTTCAGAATGAAGT
GTCTATGTTGAAAAATGAGGTGGCCCAGCTGAAACAGTTGTTGTTAACACATAAAGACTGCCCAATAACA
GCCATGCAGAAAGAATCACAAGGATATCTAAGTCCAGAGAGTAGCCCTCCTGCTAGTCCTGTCCCAGCTT
GCTCCCAGCAACAAGTCATCCAGCATAATACCATCACTACTTCCTCATCGGTCAGCGAGGTGGTAGGAAG
CTCCACCCTCAGCCAGCTCACCACTCACAGAACAGACCTGAATCCGATTCTTTAAACCGGTCGGATCCCC
CGGGCTGCAGGAATTCGAGCATCTTACCGCCATTTATTCCCATATTTGTTCTGTTTTTCTTGATTTGGGT
ATACATTTAAATGTTAATAAAACAAAATGGTGGGGCAATCATTTACATTTTTAGGGATATGTAATTACTA
GTTCAGGTGTATTGCCACAAGACAAACATGTTAAGAAACTTTCCCGTTATTTACGCTCTGTTCCTGTTAA
TCAACCTCTGGATTACAAAATTTGTGAAAGATTGACTGATATTCTTAACTATGTTGCTCCTTTTACGCTG
TGTGGATATGCTGCTTTAATGCCTCTGTATCATGCTATTGCTTCCCGTACGGCTTTCGTTTTCTCCTCCT
TGTATAAATCCTGGTTGCTGTCTCTTTATGAGGAGTTGTGGCCCGTTGTCCGTCAACGTGGCGTGGTGTG
CTCTGTGTTTGCTGACGCAACCCCCACTGGCTGGGGCATTGCCACCACCTGTCAACTCCTTTCTGGGACT
TTCGCTTTCCCCCTCCCGATCGCCACGGCAGAACTCATCGCCGCCTGCCTTGCCCGCTGCTGGACAGGGG
CTAGGTTGCTGGGCACTGATAATTCCGTGGTGTTGTCGGGGAAGCTGACGTCCTTTGCAATTCGATATCA
AGCTGTACCTTCTAGATGTACATCTCATTTAGCGCTTCTAGACCAATGACTTACAAGGCAGCTGTAGATC
TTAGCCACTTTTTAAAAGAAAAGGGGGGACTGGAAGGGCTAATTCACTCCCAACGAAGACAAGATCTGCT
TTTTGCTTGTACTGGGTCTCTCTGGTTAGACCAGATCTGAGCCTGGGAGCTCTCTGGCTAACTAGGGAAC
CCACTGCTTAAGCCTCAATAAAGCTTGCCTTGAGTGCTTCAAGTAGTGTGTGCCCGTCTGTTGTGTGACT
CTGGTAACTAGAGATCCCTCAGACCCTTTTAGTCAGTGTGGAAAATCTCTAGCAGTAGTAGTTCATGTCA
TCTTATTATTCAGTATTTATAACTTGCAAAGAAATGAATATCAGAGAGTGAGAGGAACTTGTTTATTGCA
GCTTATAATGGTTACAAATAAAGCAATAGCATCACAAATTTCACAAATAAAGCATTTTTTTCACTGCATT
CTAGTTGTGGTTTGTCCAAACTCATCAATGTATCTTATCATGTCTGGCTCTAGCTATCCCGCCCCTAACT
CCGCCCATCCCGCCCCTAACTCCGCCCAGTTCCGCCCATTCTCCGCCCCATGGCTGACTAATTTTTTTT
Features (pLannotate 1.2.2; 29 found; start..end, strand, type, name):
     94..112     -  promoter       T7 promoter: promoter for bacteriophage T7 RNA polymerase
    120..275     +  CDS            lacZα (fragment): LacZα fragment of β-galactosidase; lacZ fragment
    280..708     +  rep_origin     f1 ori (sequence partly withheld): f1 bacteriophage origin of replication; arrow indicates direction of (+) strand synthesis
    761..865     +  promoter       AmpR promoter: bla
    866..1726    +  CDS            AmpR: β-lactamase; bla; confers resistance to ampicillin, carbenicillin, and related antibiotics
   1897..2485    +  rep_origin     ori: high-copy-number ColE1/pMB1/pBR322/pUC origin of replication
   2668..2760    +  CDS            lacI (fragment): lac repressor; lacI; The lac repressor binds to the lac operator to inhibit transcription in E. coli. This inhibition can be relieved by adding lactose or isopropyl-β-D-thiogalactopyranoside (IPTG).
   2773..2794    +  protein_bind   CAP binding site: CAP binding activates transcription in the presence of cAMP. E. coli catabolite activator protein
   2809..2839    +  promoter       lac promoter: promoter for the E. coli lac operon
   2847..2863    +  protein_bind   lac operator: The lac repressor binds to the lac operator to inhibit transcription in E. coli. This inhibition can be relieved by adding lactose or isopropyl-β-D-thiogalactopyranoside (IPTG). lac repressor encoded by lacI
   2908..2926    +  promoter       T3 promoter: promoter for bacteriophage T3 RNA polymerase
   2954..3180    +  promoter       RSV promoter: Rous sarcoma virus enhancer/promoter
   3181..3361    +  LTR            5' LTR (truncated): truncated 5' long terminal repeat (LTR) from HIV-1
   3408..3533    +  misc_feature   HIV-1 Ψ: packaging signal of human immunodeficiency virus type 1
   3517..3880    +  CDS            HIV-1 gag (fragment): gag protein from human immunodeficiency virus 1; gag
   4026..4259    +  misc_feature   RRE: The Rev response element (RRE) of HIV-1 allows for Rev-dependent mRNA export from the nucleus to the cytoplasm.
   4636..4736    +  CDS            Rev (fragment): human immunodeficiency virus 1 (HIV-1) Rev protein; rev; enhances nuclear export of unspliced and incompletely spliced viral mRNAs
   4755..4872    +  misc_feature   cPPT/CTS: central polypurine tract and central termination sequence of HIV-1
   4906..5307    +  promoter       SFFV promoter: spleen focus-forming virus long terminal repeat (LTR) promoter
   5317..5340    +  misc_feature   MCS (fragment): pBluescript multiple cloning site
   5413..6471    +  CDS            CREB5 (fragment): CREB5_HUMAN - Also known as CREBPA. Experimental evidence at protein level: Swiss-Prot protein existence level 1. Binds to the cAMP response element and activates transcription. From Homo sapiens (Human).
   6482..6507    +  misc_feature   MCS (fragment): pBluescript multiple cloning site
   6507..6566    +  CDS            S (fragment): HBSAG_WHV6 - Experimental evidence at transcript level: Swiss-Prot protein existence level 2. The middle envelope protein plays an important role in the budding of the virion. It is involved in the induction of budding in a nucleocapsid independent way. In this process the majority of envelope proteins bud to form subviral lipoprotein particles of 22 nm of diameter that do not contain a nucleocapsid (By similarity). From Woodchuck hepatitis B virus (isolate w64/pWS23) (WHV).
   6698..7101    +  misc_feature   WPRE: woodchuck hepatitis virus posttranscriptional regulatory element
   7159..7218    +  CDS            nef (fragment): NEF_HV1Z2 - Experimental evidence at protein level: Swiss-Prot protein existence level 1. Extracellular Nef protein targets CD4(+) T-lymphocytes for apoptosis by interacting with CXCR4 surface receptors. From Human immunodeficiency virus type 1 group M subtype D (isolate Z2/CDC-Z34) (HIV-1).
   7220..7453    +  LTR            3' LTR (ΔU3): self-inactivating 3' long terminal repeat (LTR) from HIV-1
   7525..7646    +  polyA_signal   SV40 poly(A) signal: SV40 polyadenylation signal
   7665..7686    +  rep_origin     SV40 ori (fragment): SV40 origin of replication
   7686..73      +  rep_origin     SV40 ori (across the origin): SV40 origin of replication
