[The description below was written by a language model from this plasmid's Addgene catalogue record and pLannotate feature annotations shown in this document.]
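Description:
SFFV-CREB5-Brd 100 is a third-generation-style, self-inactivating HIV-1 lentiviral transfer plasmid built on the SFFV-MCS backbone, carrying the human transcription factor CREB5 together with an assigned identifying barcode. It is propagated in E. coli through a high-copy ColE1/pUC origin with ampicillin selection (AmpR under its own promoter). The bacterial portion also retains pBluescript-type remnants: an f1 origin, lacZα and lac promoter/operator fragments, and T7 and T3 promoters. No mammalian selection marker or fluorescent reporter is annotated.

The viral cassette begins with an RSV promoter fused to a truncated 5' LTR, which drives Tat-independent production of genomic RNA in packaging cells. This is followed by the Ψ packaging signal with a gag fragment, the RRE for Rev-dependent nuclear export, and the cPPT/CTS, which aids nuclear import of the viral DNA. Internally, the spleen focus-forming virus (SFFV) promoter, a strong promoter widely used in haematopoietic and other mammalian cells, drives the CREB5 coding sequence, which was inserted between flanking cloning-site remnants. The catalogue lists the insert as 1110 bp, while the annotation matches about 1.06 kb to CREB5, labelled as a fragment relative to the reference protein. A WPRE downstream enhances transcript stability and expression. According to the depositor, the barcode sits after the WPRE at an XbaI site, although it is not annotated as a feature. The ΔU3 3' LTR, an SV40 poly(A) signal and an SV40 origin complete the unit.

Because the barcode lies within the transcribed, integrated region, it allows CREB5 delivery to be identified in pooled experiments. The construct belongs to a barcoded transcription factor collection for combinatorial screening of immune cell reprogramming.
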