Addgene plasmid #219072: SFFV-CREB5-Brd 100
Purpose: Transcription factor CREB5 with a specific barcode assigned.
Depositing lab: Filipe Pereira. Depositing organization: Center for Neuroscience and Cell Biology, University of Coimbra. Publication: A combinatorial transcription factor screening platform for immune cell reprogramming. Kurochkin I, Altman AR, Caiado I, Pertiga-Cabral D, Halitzki E, Minaeva M, Zimmermannova O, Henriques-Oliveira L, Klein D, Nair M, Oliveira D, Cajal LR, Knittel R, Feick C, Ringner M, Martin M, Cirovic B, Pires CF, Rosa FF, Sitnicka E, Theis FJ, Pereira CF. Cell Syst. 2026 Jan 21;17(1):101457. doi: 10.1016/j.cels.2025.101457. Epub 2026 Jan 14. PubMed 41539305.
Backbone
  Vector backbone: SFFV-MCS
  Backbone size w/o insert (bp): 6638
  Vector type: Lentiviral
Growth in bacteria
  Bacterial resistance: Ampicillin, 100 μg/mL
  Growth temperature: 37°C
  Growth strain: NEB Stable
  Copy number: High Copy
Gene/Insert
  Gene/Insert name: CREB5
  Species: H. sapiens (human)
  Insert size (bp): 1110
  Entrez Gene: CREB5 (a.k.a. CRE-BPA, CREB-5, CREBPA)
  Promoter: The spleen focus-forming virus (SFFV) promoter
  Cloning method: Restriction Enzyme; 5′ cloning site Bsp119I (not destroyed); 3′ cloning site BstHI (not destroyed)
Terms and licenses: Academic/Nonprofit Terms; Industry Terms: Not Available to Industry
Depositor comments: Barcode sequence cloned into XbaI restriction site. Design of plasmid is as follows: SFFV-[TF sequence]-WPRE-[Barcode sequence].
How to cite: SFFV-CREB5-Brd 100 was a gift from Filipe Pereira (Addgene plasmid # 219072 ; http://n2t.net/addgene:219072 ; RRID:Addgene_219072)
