>Addgene plasmid #219072 | SFFV-CREB5-Brd 100 | depositor partial sequence | sequence record 427696 | TF ORF
ATGTTCTGCACCTCAGGAGGGAATTCAGCCTCAGTGATGTCCATGAGGCCTGTCCCAGGCTCTCTATCTT
CTCTGCTACATCTCCACAACAGACAGAGACAGCCCATGCCAGCCTCCATGCCTGGGACCCTGCCCAACCC
TACAATGCCAGGATCTTCCGCCGTCTTGATGCCAATGGAGCGACAAATGTCAGTGAACTCCAGCATCATG
GGGATGCAAGGTCCAAATCTCAGCAACCCCTGTGCTTCTCCCCAGGTCCAGCCAATGCATTCAGAAGCCA
AAATGAGGTTGAAGGCTGCATTGACTCACCACCCTGCTGCCATGTCAAATGGGAACATGAACACCATGGG
ACACATGATGGAGATGATGGGCTCCCGGCAGGACCAGACGCCACACCATCACATGCACTCGCACCCGCAT
CAGCACCAGACACTGCCACCCCATCACCCTTACCCACACCAGCACCAGCACCCAGCACACCATCCTCACC
CTCAACCCCATCACCAGCAGAACCATCCACATCACCACTCCCATTCCCACCTTCATGCACACCCAGCACA
TCACCAGACCTCGCCACATCCGCCCCTGCACACCGGCAACCAAGCACAGGTTTCACCAGCAACACAACAG
ATGCAGCCAACCCAGACAATACAGCCACCCCAGCCCACAGGGGGGCGCCGGCGAAGGGTGGTAGACGAGG
ATCCGGACGAGAGGCGGCGGAAATTTCTGGAACGGAACCGGGCAGCTGCCACCCGCTGCAGACAGAAGAG
GAAGGTCTGGGTGATGTCATTGGAAAAGAAAGCAGAAGAACTCACCCAGACAAACATGCAGCTTCAGAAT
GAAGTGTCTATGTTGAAAAATGAGGTGGCCCAGCTGAAACAGTTGTTGTTAACACATAAAGACTGCCCAA
TAACAGCCATGCAGAAAGAATCACAAGGATATCTAAGTCCAGAGAGTAGCCCTCCTGCTAGTCCTGTCCC
AGCTTGCTCCCAGCAACAAGTCATCCAGCATAATACCATCACTACTTCCTCATCGGTCAGCGAGGTGGTA
GGAAGCTCCACCCTCAGCCAGCTCACCACTCACAGAACAGACCTGAATCCGATTCTTTAA
