>Addgene plasmid #219072 | SFFV-CREB5-Brd 100 | depositor partial sequence | sequence record 427697 | Barcode sequence
TGTACATCTCATTTAGCGCT
